>Addgene plasmid #71475 | pMCSG7-dNmeCas9 | depositor full sequence | sequence record 129045 | pMCSG7-dNmeCas9 sequence 8541 bps
TGGCGAATGGG
[124 nt withheld, positions 12-135]
C
[91 nt withheld, positions 137-227]
AGGGTGATGGTTCACATTAACGCTTACAATTTAGGTGGCACTTTTCGGGGAAATGTGCGCGGAACCCCTA
TTTGTTTATTTTTCTAAATACATTCAAATATGTATCCGCTCATGAGACAATAACCCTGATAAATGCTTCA
ATAATTTGAAAAAGGAAGAGTATGAGTATTCAACATTTCCGTGTCGCCCTTATTCCCTTTTTTGCGGCAT
TTTGCCTTCCTGTTTTTGCTCACCCAGAAACGCTGGTGAAAGTAAAAGATGCTGAAGATCAGTTGGGTGC
ACGAGTGGGTTACATCGAACTGGATCTCAACAGCGGTAAGATCCTTGAGAGTTTTCGCCCCGAAGAACGT
TTTCCAATGATGAGCACTTTTAAAGTTCTGCTATGTGGCGCGGTATTATCCCGTATTGACGCCGGGCAAG
AGCAACTCGGTCGCCGCATACACTATTCTCAGAATGACTTGGTTGAGTACTCACCAGTCACAGAAAAGCA
TCTTACGGATGGCATGACAGTAAGAGAATTATGCAGTGCTGCCATAACCATGAGTGATAACACTGCGGCC
AACTTACTTCTGACAACGATCGGAGGACCGAAGGAGCTAACCGCTTTTTTGCACAACATGGGGGATCATG
TAACTCGCCTTGATCGTTGGGAACCGGAGCTGAATGAAGCCATACCAAACGACGAGCGTGACACCACGAT
GCCTGCAGCAATGGCAACAACGTTGCGCAAACTATTAACTGGCGAACTACTTACTCTAGCTTCCCGGCAA
CAATTAATAGACTGGATGGAGGCGGATAAAGTTGCAGGACCACTTCTGCGCTCGGCCCTTCCGGCTGGCT
GGTTTATTGCTGATAAATCTGGAGCCGGTGAGCGTGGGTCTCGCGGTATCATTGCAGCACTGGGGCCAGA
TGGTAAGCCCTCCCGTATCGTAGTTATCTACACGACGGGGAGTCAGGCAACTATGGATGAACGAAATAGA
CAGATCGCTGAGATAGGTGCCTCACTGATTAAGCATTGGTAACTGTCAGACCAAGTTTACTCATATATAC
TTTAGATTGATTTAAAACTTCATTTTTAATTTAAAAGGATCTAGGTGAAGATCCTTTTTGATAATCTCAT
GACCAAAATCCCTTAACGTGAGTTTTCGTTCCACTGAGCGTCAGACCCCGTAGAAAAGATCAAAGGATCT
TCTTGAGATCCTTTTTTTCTGCGCGTAATCTGCTGCTTGCAAACAAAAAAACCACCGCTACCAGCGGTGG
TTTGTTTGCCGGATCAAGAGCTACCAACTCTTTTTCCGAAGGTAACTGGCTTCAGCAGAGCGCAGATACC
AAATACTGTCCTTCTAGTGTAGCCGTAGTTAGGCCACCACTTCAAGAACTCTGTAGCACCGCCTACATAC
CTCGCTCTGCTAATCCTGTTACCAGTGGCTGCTGCCAGTGGCGATAAGTCGTGTCTTACCGGGTTGGACT
CAAGACGATAGTTACCGGATAAGGCGCAGCGGTCGGGCTGAACGGGGGGTTCGTGCACACAGCCCAGCTT
GGAGCGAACGACCTACACCGAACTGAGATACCTACAGCGTGAGCTATGAGAAAGCGCCACGCTTCCCGAA
GGGAGAAAGGCGGACAGGTATCCGGTAAGCGGCAGGGTCGGAACAGGAGAGCGCACGAGGGAGCTTCCAG
GGGGAAACGCCTGGTATCTTTATAGTCCTGTCGGGTTTCGCCACCTCTGACTTGAGCGTCGATTTTTGTG
ATGCTCGTCAGGGGGGCGGAGCCTATGGAAAAACGCCAGCAACGCGGCCTTTTTACGGTTCCTGGCCTTT
TGCTGGCCTTTTGCTCACATGTTCTTTCCTGCGTTATCCCCTGATTCTGTGGATAACCGTATTACCGCCT
TTGAGTGAGCTGATACCGCTCGCCGCAGCCGAACGACCGAGCGCAGCGAGTCAGTGAGCGAGGAAGCGGA
AGAGCGCCTGATGCGGTATTTTCTCCTTACGCATCTGTGCGGTATTTCACACCGCATATATGGTGCACTC
TCAGTACAATCTGCTCTGATGCCGCATAGTTAAGCCAGTATACACTCCGCTATCGCTACGTGACTGGGTC
ATGGCTGCGCCCCGACACCCGCCAACACCCGCTGACGCGCCCTGACGGGCTTGTCTGCTCCCGGCATCCG
CTTACAGACAAGCTGTGACCGTCTCCGGGAGCTGCATGTGTCAGAGGTTTTCACCGTCATCACCGAAACG
CGCGAGGCAGCTGCGGTAAAGCTCATCAGCGTGGTCGTGAAGCGATTCACAGATGTCTGCCTGTTCATCC
GCGTCCAGCTCGTTGAGTTTCTCCAGAAGCGTTAATGTCTGGCTTCTGATAAAGCGGGCCATGTTAAGGG
CGGTTTTTTCCTGTTTGGTCACTGATGCCTCCGTGTAAGGGGGATTTCTGTTCATGGGGGTAATGATACC
GATGAAACGAGAGAGGATGCTCACGATACGGGTTACTGATGATGAACATGCCCGGTTACTGGAACGTTGT
GAGGGTAAACAACTGGCGGTATGGATGCGGCGGGACCAGAGAAAAATCACTCAGGGTCAATGCCAGCGCT
TCGTTAATACAGATGTAGGTGTTCCACAGGGTAGCCAGCAGCATCCTGCGATGCAGATCCGGAACATAAT
GGTGCAGGGCGCTGACTTCCGCGTTTCCAGACTTTACGAAACACGGAAACCGAAGACCATTCATGTTGTT
GCTCAGGTCGCAGACGTTTTGCAGCAGCAGTCGCTTCACGTTCGCTCGCGTATCGGTGATTCATTCTGCT
AACCAGTAAGGCAACCCCGCCAGCCTAGCCGGGTCCTCAACGACAGGAGCACGATCATGCGCACCCGTGG
GGCCGCCATGCCGGCGATAATGGCCTGCTTCTCGCCGAAACGTTTGGTGGCGGGACCAGTGACGAAGGCT
TGAGCGAGGGCGTGCAAGATTCCGAATACCGCAAGCGACAGGCCGATCATCGTCGCGCTCCAGCGAAAGC
GGTCCTCGCCGAAAATGACCCAGAGCGCTGCCGGCACCTGTCCTACGAGTTGCATGATAAAGAAGACAGT
CATAAGTGCGGCGACGATAGTCATGCCCCGCGCCCACCGGAAGGAGCTGACTGGGTTGAAGGCTCTCAAG
GGCATCGGTCGAGATCCCGGTGCCTAATGAGTGAGCTAACTTACATTAATTGCGTTGCGCTCACTGCCCG
CTTTCCAGTCGGGAAACCTGTCGTGCCAGCTGCATTAATGAATCGGCCAACGCGCGGGGAGAGGCGGTTT
GCGTATTGGGCGCCAGGGTGGTTTTTCTTTTCACCAGTGAGACGGGCAACAGCTGATTGCCCTTCACCGC
CTGGCCCTGAGAGAGTTGCAGCAAGCGGTCCACGCTGGTTTGCCCCAGCAGGCGAAAATCCTGTTTGATG
GTGGTTAACGGCGGGATATAACATGAGCTGTCTTCGGTATCGTCGTATCCCACTACCGAGATATCCGCAC
CAACGCGCAGCCCGGACTCGGTAATGGCGCGCATTGCGCCCAGCGCCATCTGATCGTTGGCAACCAGCAT
CGCAGTGGGAACGATGCCCTCATTCAGCATTTGCATGGTTTGTTGAAAACCGGACATGGCACTCCAGTCG
CCTTCCCGTTCCGCTATCGGCTGAATTTGATTGCGAGTGAGATATTTATGCCAGCCAGCCAGACGCAGAC
GCGCCGAGACAGAACTTAATGGGCCCGCTAACAGCGCGATTTGCTGGTGACCCAATGCGACCAGATGCTC
CACGCCCAGTCGCGTACCGTCTTCATGGGAGAAAATAATACTGTTGATGGGTGTCTGGTCAGAGACATCA
AGAAATAACGCCGGAACATTAGTGCAGGCAGCTTCCACAGCAATGGCATCCTGGTCATCCAGCGGATAGT
TAATGATCAGCCCACTGACGCGTTGCGCGAGAAGATTGTGCACCGCCGCTTTACAGGCTTCGACGCCGCT
TCGTTCTACCATCGACACCACCACGCTGGCACCCAGTTGATCGGCGCGAGATTTAATCGCCGCGACAATT
TGCGACGGCGCGTGCAGGGCCAGACTGGAGGTGGCAACGCCAATCAGCAACGACTGTTTGCCCGCCAGTT
GTTGTGCCACGCGGTTGGGAATGTAATTCAGCTCCGCCATCGCCGCTTCCACTTTTTCCCGCGTTTTCGC
AGAAACGTGGCTGGCCTGGTTCACCACGCGGGAAACGGTCTGATAAGAGACACCGGCATACTCTGCGACA
TCGTATAACGTTACTGGTTTCACATTCACCACCCTGAATTGACTCTCTTCCGGGCGCTATCATGCCATAC
CGCGAAAGGTTTTGCGCCATTCGATGGTGTCCGGGATCTCGACGCTCTCCCTTATGCGACTCCTGCATTA
GGAAGCAGCCCAGTAGTAGGTTGAGGCCGTTGAGCACCGCCGCCGCAAGGAATGGTGCATGCAAGGAGAT
GGCGCCCAACAGTCCCCCGGCCACGGGGCCTGCCACCATACCCACGCCGAAACAAGCGCTCATGAGCCCG
AAGTGGCGAGCCCGATCTTCCCCATCGGTGATGTCGGCGATATAGGCGCCAGCAACCGCACCTGTGGCGC
CGGTGATGCCGGCCACGATGCGTCCGGCGTAGAGGATCGAGATCGATCTCGATCCCGCGAAATTAATACG
ACTCACTATAGGGGAATTGTGAGCGGATAACAATTCCCCTCTAGAAATAATTTTGTTTAACTTTAAGAAG
GAGATATACATATGCACCATCATCATCATCATTCTTCTGGTGTAGATCTGGGTACCGAGAACCTGTACTT
CCAATCCAATGCCATGGCTGCCTTCAAACCTAATTCAATCAACTACATCCTCGGCCTCGCTATCGGCATC
GCATCCGTCGGCTGGGCGATGGTAGAAATTGACGAAGAAGAAAACCCCATCCGCCTGATTGATTTGGGCG
TGCGCGTATTTGAGCGTGCCGAAGTACCGAAAACAGGCGACTCCCTTGCCATGGCAAGGCGTTTGGCGCG
CAGTGTTCGCCGCCTGACCCGCCGTCGCGCCCACCGCCTGCTTCGGACCCGCCGCCTATTGAAACGCGAA
GGCGTATTACAAGCCGCCAATTTTGACGAAAACGGCTTGATTAAATCCTTACCGAATACACCATGGCAAC
TTCGCGCAGCCGCATTAGACCGCAAACTGACGCCTTTAGAGTGGTCGGCAGTCTTGTTGCATTTAATCAA
ACATCGCGGCTATTTATCGCAACGGAAAAACGAGGGCGAAACTGCCGATAAGGAGCTTGGCGCTTTGCTT
AAAGGCGTAGCCGGCAATGCCCATGCCTTACAGACAGGCGATTTCCGCACACCGGCCGAATTGGCTTTAA
ATAAATTTGAGAAAGAAAGCGGCCATATCCGCAATCAGCGCAGCGATTATTCGCATACGTTCAGCCGCAA
AGATTTACAGGCGGAGCTGATTTTGCTGTTTGAAAAACAAAAAGAATTTGGCAATCCGCATGTTTCAGGC
GGCCTTAAAGAAGGTATTGAAACCCTACTGATGACGCAACGCCCTGCCCTGTCCGGCGATGCCGTTCAAA
AAATGTTGGGGCATTGCACCTTCGAACCGGCAGAGCCGAAAGCCGCTAAAAACACCTACACAGCCGAACG
TTTCATCTGGCTGACCAAGCTGAACAACCTGCGTATTTTAGAGCAAGGCAGCGAGCGGCCATTGACCGAT
ACCGAACGCGCCACGCTTATGGACGAGCCATACAGAAAATCCAAACTGACTTACGCACAAGCCCGTAAGC
TGCTGGGTTTAGAAGATACCGCCTTTTTCAAAGGCTTGCGCTATGGTAAAGACAATGCCGAAGCCTCAAC
ATTGATGGAAATGAAGGCCTACCATGCCATCAGCCGTGCACTGGAAAAAGAAGGATTGAAAGACAAAAAA
TCCCCATTAAACCTTTCTCCCGAATTACAAGACGAAATCGGCACGGCATTCTCCCTGTTCAAAACCGATG
AAGACATTACAGGCCGTCTGAAAGACCGTATACAGCCCGAAATCTTAGAAGCGCTGTTGAAACACATCAG
CTTCGATAAGTTCGTCCAAATTTCCTTGAAAGCATTGCGCCGAATTGTGCCTCTAATGGAACAAGGCAAA
CGTTACGATGAAGCCTGCGCCGAAATCTACGGAGACCATTACGGCAAGAAGAATACGGAAGAAAAGATTT
ATCTGCCGCCGATTCCCGCCGACGAAATCCGCAACCCCGTCGTCTTGCGCGCCTTATCTCAAGCACGTAA
GGTCATTAACGGCGTGGTACGCCGTTACGGCTCCCCAGCTCGTATCCATATTGAAACTGCAAGGGAAGTA
GGTAAATCGTTTAAAGACCGCAAAGAAATTGAGAAACGCCAAGAAGAAAACCGCAAAGACCGGGAAAAAG
CCGCCGCCAAATTCCGAGAGTATTTCCCCAATTTTGTCGGAGAACCCAAATCCAAAGATATTCTGAAACT
GCGCCTGTACGAGCAACAACACGGCAAATGCCTGTATTCGGGCAAAGAAATCAACTTAGGCCGTCTGAAC
GAAAAAGGCTATGTCGAAATCGACGCTGCCCTGCCGTTCTCGCGCACATGGGACGACAGTTTCAACAATA
AAGTACTGGTATTGGGCAGCGAAAACCAAAACAAAGGCAATCAAACCCCTTACGAATACTTCAACGGCAA
AGACAACAGCCGCGAATGGCAGGAATTTAAAGCGCGTGTCGAAACCAGCCGTTTCCCGCGCAGTAAAAAA
CAACGGATTCTGCTGCAAAAATTCGATGAAGACGGCTTTAAAGAACGCAATCTGAACGACACGCGCTACG
TCAACCGTTTCCTGTGTCAATTTGTTGCCGACCGTATGCGGCTGACAGGTAAAGGCAAGAAACGTGTCTT
TGCATCCAACGGACAAATTACCAATCTGTTGCGCGGCTTTTGGGGATTGCGCAAAGTGCGTGCGGAAAAC
GACCGCCATCACGCCTTGGACGCCGTCGTCGTTGCCTGCTCGACCGTTGCCATGCAGCAGAAAATTACCC
GTTTTGTACGCTATAAAGAGATGAACGCGTTTGACGGTAAAACCATAGACAAAGAAACAGGAGAAGTGCT
GCATCAAAAAACACACTTCCCACAACCTTGGGAATTTTTCGCACAAGAAGTCATGATTCGCGTCTTCGGC
AAACCGGACGGCAAACCCGAATTCGAAGAAGCCGATACCCTAGAAAAACTGCGCACGTTGCTTGCCGAAA
AATTATCATCTCGCCCCGAAGCCGTACACGAATACGTTACGCCACTGTTTGTTTCACGCGCGCCCAATCG
GAAGATGAGCGGGCAAGGGCATATGGAGACCGTCAAATCCGCCAAACGACTGGACGAAGGCGTCAGCGTG
TTGCGCGTACCGCTGACACAGTTAAAACTGAAAGACTTGGAAAAAATGGTCAATCGGGAGCGCGAACCTA
AGCTATACGAAGCACTGAAAGCACGGCTGGAAGCACATAAAGACGATCCTGCCAAAGCCTTTGCCGAGCC
GTTTTACAAATACGATAAAGCAGGCAACCGCACCCAACAGGTAAAAGCCGTACGCGTAGAGCAAGTACAG
AAAACCGGCGTATGGGTGCGCAACCATAACGGTATTGCCGACAACGCAACCATGGTGCGCGTAGATGTGT
TTGAGAAAGGCGACAAGTATTATCTGGTACCGATTTACAGTTGGCAGGTAGCGAAAGGGATTTTGCCGGA
TAGGGCTGTTGTACAAGGAAAAGATGAAGAAGATTGGCAACTTATTGATGATAGTTTCAACTTTAAATTC
TCATTACACCCTAATGATTTAGTCGAGGTTATAACAAAAAAAGCTAGAATGTTTGGTTACTTTGCCAGCT
GCCATCGAGGCACAGGTAATATCAATATACGCATTCATGATCTTGATCATAAAATTGGCAAAAATGGAAT
ACTGGAAGGTATCGGCGTCAAAACCGCCCTTTCATTCCAAAAATACCAAATTGACGAACTGGGCAAAGAA
ATCAGACCATGCCGTCTGAAAAAACGCCCGCCTGTCCGTTAAAACATTGGAAGTGGATAACGGATCCGAA
TTCGAGCTCCGTCGACAAGCTTGCGGCCGCACTCGAGCACCACCACCACCACCACTGAGATCCGGCTGCT
AACAAAGCCCGAAAGGAAGCTGAGTTGGCTGCTGCCACCGCTGAGCAATAACTAGCATAACCCCTTGGGG
CCTCTAAACGGGTCTTGAGGGGTTTTTTGCTGAAAGGAGGAACTATATCCGGAT
Features (pLannotate 1.2.2; 19 found; start..end, strand, type, name):
     12..242     +  rep_origin     f1 ori (fragment) (sequence partly withheld): f1 bacteriophage origin of replication; arrow indicates direction of (+) strand synthesis
    285..388     +  promoter       AmpR promoter: bla
    389..1249    +  CDS            AmpR: β-lactamase; bla; confers resistance to ampicillin, carbenicillin, and related antibiotics
   1420..2008    +  rep_origin     ori: high-copy-number ColE1/pMB1/pBR322/pUC origin of replication
   2194..2336    -  misc_feature   bom: basis of mobility region from pBR322
   2438..2629    -  CDS            rop: Rop protein, which maintains plasmids at low copy number; rop
   2646..3026    +  CDS            YPB1_ECOLX: Protein predicted: Swiss-Prot protein existence level 4. From Escherichia coli.
   3098..3389    -  CDS            TcR (fragment): tetracycline efflux protein; tet; confers resistance to tetracycline
   3404..3425    -  protein_bind   CAP binding site: CAP binding activates transcription in the presence of cAMP. E. coli catabolite activator protein
   3438..4520    -  CDS            lacI: lac repressor; lacI; The lac repressor binds to the lac operator to inhibit transcription in E. coli. This inhibition can be relieved by adding lactose or isopropyl-β-D-thiogalactopyranoside (IPTG).
   4521..4598    -  promoter       lacI promoter: lacI
   4606..4885    -  CDS            TcR (fragment): tetracycline efflux protein; tet; confers resistance to tetracycline
   4911..4929    +  promoter       T7 promoter: promoter for bacteriophage T7 RNA polymerase
   4930..4954    +  protein_bind   lac operator: The lac repressor binds to the lac operator to inhibit transcription in E. coli. This inhibition can be relieved by adding lactose or isopropyl-β-D-thiogalactopyranoside (IPTG). lac repressor encoded by lacI
   4969..4991    +  RBS            RBS: efficient ribosome binding site from bacteriophage T7 gene 10 (Olins and Rangwala, 1989)
   5071..8319    +  CDS            NmCas9: Cas9 endonuclease from the Neisseria meningitidis Type II CRISPR/Cas system (Esvelt et al., 2013) generates RNA-guided double strand breaks in DNA
   8385..8402    +  CDS            9xHis (fragment): 9xHis affinity tag
   8412..8461    +  CDS            SET1 (fragment): solubility-enhancement tag derived from T7 phage gene 10B
   8469..8516    +  terminator     T7 terminator: transcription terminator for bacteriophage T7 RNA polymerase
