[The description below was written by a language model from this plasmid's Addgene catalogue record and pLannotate feature annotations shown in this document.]
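Description:
pMCSG7-dNmeCas9 is a bacterial expression plasmid of about 8.5 kb, built on the pMCSG7 backbone, for producing a catalytically inactive Cas9 from Neisseria meningitidis in E. coli. It is a pET-like vector that replicates from a ColE1/pMB1-type origin accompanied by the bom region and the rop gene, which moderates copy number (the record lists copy number as unknown). Selection is through ampicillin resistance from the β-lactamase gene. A partial f1 origin and remnants of a tetracycline resistance gene are also annotated, but as fragments they are backbone relics rather than functional elements.

The expression cassette consists of a T7 promoter followed immediately by a lac operator and the phage T7 gene 10 ribosome binding site, with a T7 terminator downstream. The plasmid also carries lacI under its own promoter, so transcription is held off by the lac repressor and induced with IPTG in a host that supplies T7 RNA polymerase. The NmCas9 open reading frame carries the D16A and H588A substitutions, which the record describes as rendering the enzyme catalytically inactive. According to the catalogue entry, the protein is fused at its N-terminus to a 6xHis tag followed by a TEV protease site, allowing affinity purification and subsequent tag removal. These leader elements are not individually annotated in the feature table but would lie in the gap between the RBS and the Cas9 coding sequence. A short His-tag fragment and a gene 10-derived fragment are annotated downstream of the Cas9 CDS, and the record does not show whether these are translated. The plasmid is suited to making recombinant dNmeCas9 for biochemical studies, for example as a nuclease-dead control.
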