Addgene plasmid #71475: pMCSG7-dNmeCas9
Purpose: bacterial pMCSG7 expression vector expressing catalytically inactive Nme cas9 with T7 promoter, N-terminal His tag and TEV site
Depositing lab: Erik Sontheimer. Depositing organization: University of Massachusetts, Worcester. Publication: DNase H Activity of Neisseria meningitidis Cas9. Zhang Y, Rajan R, Seifert HS, Mondragon A, Sontheimer EJ. Mol Cell. 2015 Oct 15;60(2):242-55. doi: 10.1016/j.molcel.2015.09.020. PubMed 26474066.
Backbone
  Vector backbone: pMCSG7
  Backbone manufacturer: MCSG
  Backbone size w/o insert (bp): 5286
  Total vector size (bp): 8541
  Vector type: Bacterial Expression
Growth in bacteria
  Bacterial resistance: Ampicillin, 100 μg/mL
  Growth temperature: 37°C
  Growth strain: DH5alpha
  Copy number: Unknown
Gene/Insert
  Gene/Insert name: pMCSG7-Inactive-NmeCas9
  Species: Neisseria meningitidis
  Insert size (bp): 3321
  Mutation: D16A H588A
  Tag / fusion protein: 6His (N terminal on insert)
Terms and licenses: Academic/Nonprofit Terms; Industry Terms: Not Available to Industry
How to cite: pMCSG7-dNmeCas9 was a gift from Erik Sontheimer (Addgene plasmid # 71475 ; http://n2t.net/addgene:71475 ; RRID:Addgene_71475)
