>Addgene plasmid #71475 | pMCSG7-dNmeCas9 | addgene partial sequence | sequence record 137940 | T7term 5'-GCTAGTTATTGCTCAGCGG-3'
TAGCAGCCGGATCTCAGTGGTGGTGGTGGTGGTGCTCGAGTGCGGCCGCAAGCTTGTCGACGGAGCTCGA
ATTCGGATCCGTTATCCACTTCCAATGTTTTAACGGACAGGCGGGCGTTTTTTCAGACGGCATGGTCTGA
TTTCTTTGCCCAGTTCGTCAATTTGGTATTTTTGGAATGAAAGGGCGGTTTTGACGCCGATACCTTCCAG
TATTCCATTTTTGCCAATTTTATGATCAAGATCATGAATGCGTATATTGATATTACCTGTGCCTCGATGG
CAGCTGGCAAAGTAACCAAACATTCTAGCTTTTTTTGTTATAACCTCGACTAAATCATTAGGGTGTAATG
AGAATTTAAAGTTGAAACTATCATCAATAAGTTGCCAATCTTCTTCATCTTTTCCTTGTACAACAGCCCT
ATCCGGCAAAATCCCTTTCGCTACCTGCCAACTGTAAATCGGTACCAGATAATACTTGTCGCCTTTCTCA
AACACATCTACGCGCACCATGGTTGCGTTGTCGGCAATACCGTTATGGTTGCGCACCCATACGCCGGTTT
TCTGTACTTGCTCTACGCGTACGGCTTTTACCTGTTGGGTGCGGTTGCCTGCTTTATCGTATTTGTAAAA
CGGCTCGGCAAAGGCTTTGGCAGGATCGTCTTTATGTGCTTCCAGCCGTGCTTTCAGTGCTTCGTATAGC
TTAGGTTCGCGCTCCCGATTGACCATTTTTTCCAAGTCTTTCAGTTTTAACTGTGTCAGCGGTACGCGCA
ACACGCTGACGCCTTCGTCCAGTCGTTTGGCGGATTTGACGGTCTCCATATGCC
