>Addgene plasmid #71475 | pMCSG7-dNmeCas9 | addgene partial sequence | sequence record 137942 | NmCas9-R 5'-ACGGGTAATTTTCTGCTGCA-3'
GCGTGATGGCGGTCGTTTTCCGCACGCACTTTGCGCAATCCCCAAAAGCCGCGCAACAGATTGGTAATTT
GTCCGTTGGATGCAAAGACACGTTTCTTGCCTTTACCTGTCAGCCGCATACGGTCGGCAACAAATTGACA
CAGGAAACGGTTGACGTAGCGCGTGTCGTTCAGATTGCGTTCTTTAAAGCCGTCTTCATCGAATTTTTGC
AGCAGAATCCGTTGTTTTTTACTGCGCGGGAAACGGCTGGTTTCGACACGCGCTTTAAATTCCTGCCATT
CGCGGCTGTTGTCTTTGCCGTTGAAGTATTCGTAAGGGGTTTGATTGCCTTTGTTTTGGTTTTCGCTGCC
CAATACCAGTACTTTATTGTTGAAACTGTCGTCCCATGTGCGCGAGAACGGCAGGGCAGCGTCGATTTCG
ACATAGCCTTTTTCGTTCAGACGGCCTAAGTTGATTTCTTTGCCCGAATACAGGCATTTGCCGTGTTGTT
GCTCGTACAGGCGCAGTTTCAGAATATCTTTGGATTTGGGTTCTCCGACAAAATTGGGGAAATACTCTCG
GAATTTGGCGGCGGCTTTTTCCCGGTCTTTGCGGTTTTCTTCTTGGCGTTTCTCAATTTCTTTGCGGTCT
TTAAACGATTTACCTACTTCCCTTGCAGTTTCAATATGGATACGAGCTGGGGAGCCGTAACGGCGTACCA
CGCCGTTAATGACCTTACGTGCTTGA
